Addgene plasmid #233027: pAAV-EFS-DjCas13d-P2A-mCherry-pA
Purpose: To Express HA tagged DjCas13d and mcherry from the mammalian EFS promoter. The DjCas13dx and mCherry are separated by a P2A site
Depositing lab: Jonathan Ploski. Depositing organization: Pennsylvania State University, College of Medicine. Publication: Adeno-associated viral vector resource for the RNA-targeting Cas13d: A comparison of high-fidelity variants, DjCas13d and hfCas13d. Back F, Sandoval A, Vu LM, Hong VM, Bhaskara A, Rodriguez SR, O'Brien JT, Kolber BJ, Kroener S, Ploski JE. Mol Ther Methods Clin Dev. 2025 Aug 20;33(4):101565. doi: 10.1016/j.omtm.2025.101565. eCollection 2025 Dec 11. PubMed 41020266.
Backbone
  Vector backbone: pAAV
  Vector type: AAV
Growth in bacteria
  Bacterial resistance: Ampicillin, 100 μg/mL
  Growth temperature: 37°C
  Growth strain: NEB Stable
  Copy number: High Copy
Gene/Insert
  Gene/Insert name: DjCas13d/mCherry
  Species: Synthetic
  Tag / fusion protein: mCherry (C terminal on insert)
  Cloning method: Unknown
Terms and licenses: Academic/Nonprofit Terms; Industry Terms: Not Available to Industry
How to cite: pAAV-EFS-DjCas13d-P2A-mCherry-pA was a gift from Jonathan Ploski (Addgene plasmid # 233027 ; http://n2t.net/addgene:233027 ; RRID:Addgene_233027)
