[The description below was written by a language model from this plasmid's Addgene catalogue record and pLannotate feature annotations shown in this document.]
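Description:
pAAV-EFS-DjCas13d-P2A-mCherry-pA is an adeno-associated virus transfer plasmid (6,740 nt in the sequenced record) built on a pAAV backbone for expressing the RNA-targeting CRISPR effector DjCas13d together with a red fluorescent reporter in mammalian cells. It is propagated in bacteria through a high-copy ColE1/pUC-type origin and selected with ampicillin via the bla (AmpR) gene and its promoter. An f1 phage origin is also present, along with small remnants of the pBR322 bom and rop regions. The recommended host is a recombination-deficient strain, which is a common choice for preserving the repeat-rich ITRs.

The expression cassette sits between AAV2 inverted terminal repeats, the cis elements needed for replication and packaging of the genome into AAV particles. The downstream ITR is annotated in full, whereas the upstream one is detected only as two short fragments. This may reflect the difficulty of sequencing or annotating ITRs rather than a true deletion, but the record does not settle the point. Transcription is driven by the compact EF-1α core (EFS) promoter. The roughly 2.7 kb stretch that follows carries no automatic annotation and presumably holds the synthetic DjCas13d coding sequence. It ends in an HA epitope tag (annotated as a fragment of 3xHA), then a P2A ribosome-skipping peptide and mCherry, so that one transcript yields separate Cas13d and mCherry proteins. A short synthetic polyadenylation signal closes the cassette, and these small regulatory parts help keep the genome within AAV packaging capacity.

No guide RNA expression cassette is annotated, so the crRNA would apparently have to be supplied separately. The plasmid belongs to an AAV vector resource comparing high-fidelity Cas13d variants for RNA knockdown, with mCherry marking transduced cells.
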