Features (pLannotate 1.2.2; 15 found; start..end, strand, type, name):
      1..589     +  rep_origin     ori: high-copy-number ColE1/pMB1/pBR322/pUC origin of replication
    662..689     +  repeat_region  AAV2 ITR (fragment): inverted terminal repeat of adeno-associated virus serotype 2 inverted
    718..745     +  repeat_region  AAV2 ITR (fragment): inverted terminal repeat of adeno-associated virus serotype 2 inverted
    834..1045    +  promoter       EF-1α core promoter: core promoter for human elongation factor EF-1α
   3784..3810    +  CDS            3xHA (fragment): three tandem HA epitope tags
   3826..3881    +  CDS            P2A (fragment): 2A peptide from porcine teschovirus-1 polyprotein Eukaryotic ribosomes fail to insert a peptide bond between the Gly and Pro residues, yielding separate polypeptides.
   3883..4589    +  CDS            mCherry (fragment): monomeric derivative of DsRed fluorescent protein (Shaner et al., 2004) mammalian codon-optimized
   4597..4645    +  polyA_signal   poly(A) signal: synthetic polyadenylation signal
   4653..4793    +  repeat_region  AAV2 ITR: inverted terminal repeat of adeno-associated virus serotype 2 inverted
   4798..4849    -  misc_feature   bom (fragment): basis of mobility region from pBR322
   4868..5323    +  rep_origin     f1 ori (sequence partly withheld): f1 bacteriophage origin of replication; arrow indicates direction of (+) strand synthesis
   5324..5373    -  misc_feature   bom (fragment): basis of mobility region from pBR322
   5475..5510    -  CDS            rop (fragment): Rop protein, which maintains plasmids at low copy number; rop
   5605..5709    +  promoter       AmpR promoter: bla
   5710..6570    +  CDS            AmpR: β-lactamase; bla; confers resistance to ampicillin, carbenicillin, and related antibiotics
>Addgene plasmid #233027 | pAAV-EFS-DjCas13d-P2A-mCherry-pA | addgene full sequence | sequence record 463789 | Addgene NGS Result
TTGAGATCCTTTTTTTCTGCGCGTAATCTGCTGCTTGCAAACAAAAAAACCACCGCTACCAGCGGTGGTT
TGTTTGCCGGATCAAGAGCTACCAACTCTTTTTCCGAAGGTAACTGGCTTCAGCAGAGCGCAGATACCAA
ATACTGTTCTTCTAGTGTAGCCGTAGTTAGGCCACCACTTCAAGAACTCTGTAGCACCGCCTACATACCT
CGCTCTGCTAATCCTGTTACCAGTGGCTGCTGCCAGTGGCGATAAGTCGTGTCTTACCGGGTTGGACTCA
AGACGATAGTTACCGGATAAGGCGCAGCGGTCGGGCTGAACGGGGGGTTCGTGCACACAGCCCAGCTTGG
AGCGAACGACCTACACCGAACTGAGATACCTACAGCGTGAGCTATGAGAAAGCGCCACGCTTCCCGAAGG
GAGAAAGGCGGACAGGTATCCGGTAAGCGGCAGGGTCGGAACAGGAGAGCGCACGAGGGAGCTTCCAGGG
GGAAACGCCTGGTATCTTTATAGTCCTGTCGGGTTTCGCCACCTCTGACTTGAGCGTCGATTTTTGTGAT
GCTCGTCAGGGGGGCGGAGCCTATGGAAAAACGCCAGCAACGCGGCCTTTTTACGGTTCCTGGCCTTTTG
CTGGCCTTTTGCTCACATGTCCTGCAGGCAGCTGCGCGCTCGCTCGCTCACTGAGGCCGCCCGGGCGTCG
GGCGACCTTTGGTCGCCCGGCCTCAGTGAGCGAGCGAGCGCGCAGAGAGGGAGTGGCCAACTCCATCACT
AGGGGTTCCTGCGGCCTCTAGAGCTAGGCGTCCTAGAGTCGAGTGGCTCCGGTGCCCGTCAGTGGGCAGA
GCGCACATCGCCCACAGTCCCCGAGAAGTTGGGGGGAGGGGTCGGCAATTGAACGGGTGCCTAGAGAAGG
TGGCGCGGGGTAAACTGGGAAAGTGATGTCGTGTACTGGCTCCGCCTTTTTCCCGAGGGTGGGGGAGAAC
CGTATATAAGTGCAGTAGTCGCCGTGAACGTTCTTTTTCGCAACGGGTTTGCCGCCAGAACACAGGTGTC
GTGACGCGGACCGGTGCTAGCGCCACCATGAGCCCCAAGAAGAAGAGAAAGGTGGAGGCCAGCATCAAGA
AGCAAAAATCCAAGAAAACGGTTTCTAAAACCTCCGGATTGAAAGAGGCACTTTCTGTGCAGGGGACTGT
CATAATGACGTCTTTTGGGAAGGGGAACATGGCGAATCTCTCTTACAAGATCCCGAGCTCTCAAAAGCCC
CAAAATCTCAATAGTAGCGCCGGCTTGAAGAACGTCGAAGTATCTGGTAAAAAGATTAAGTTCCAAGGTC
GACACCCGAAGATCGCCACTACCGACAACCCCCTGTTTAAGCCGCAGCCAGGTATGGACCTTCTGTGCCT
GAAAGACAAACTCGAAATGCACTATTTTGGGAAGACTTTCGACGACAATATCCACATACAATTGATATAT
CAAATACTGGATATTGAAAAGATCCTTGCGGTTCATGTTAACAACATCGTATTCACACTGGACAATGTCC
TGCATCCGCAAAAGGAAGAGCTGACTGAAGATTTCATTGGGGCAGGGGGCTGGCGGATTAATCTCGATTA
CCAAACTCTTAGAGGGCAGACTAACAAATATGATAGGTTTAAAAACTACATTAAAAGAAAAGAACTTCTT
TATTTCGGGGAGGCATTTTACCATGAAAACGAGAGACGGTATGAGGAAGACATCTTCGCAATACTTACCC
TGCTGTCTGCCCTTAGACAGTTTTGCTTTCATTCCGATCTGAGTAGTGATGAGAGCGACCACGTGAATTC
ATTCTGGCTGTATCAACTCGAGGACCAACTGTCTGACGAGTTCAAGGAGACTCTCAGTATTTTGTGGGAA
GAGGTCACCGAAAGGATAGATAGTGAATTCCTTAAAACTAATACAGTAAACCTCCATATTTTGTGTCATG
TTTTCCCGAAAGAGAGTAAGGAGACGATTGTACGCGCTTATTATGAATTCCTGATCAAGAAGTCCTTTAA
AAATATGGGATTTAGCATCAAGAAATTGCGAGAGATTATGCTCGAGCAATCAGATCTTAAGAGTTTCAAA
GAGGATAAGTACAACTCCGTCAGGGCTAAACTGTATAAGCTCTTCGACTTTATTATAACCTATTACTACG
ACCACCATGCTTTTGAGAAGGAGGCGCTCGTGAGCTCCTTGCGAAGTTCACTCACTGAGGAAAACAAGGA
AGAGATTTACATCAAAACGGCCCGGACACTCGCGAGCGCTCTTGGGGCCGATTTCAAGAAAGCCGCTGCC
GATGTAAATGCCAAAAACATAAGGGACTATCAGAAGAAGGCGAACGACTATAGGATAAGTTTTGAAGATA
TTAAAATAGGGAACACAGGCATTGGGTATTTCTCAGAGCTCATATACATGCTCACCCTTCTCCTCGATGG
AAAGGAGATAAACGACCTCCTCACAACCCTGATCAACAAATTTGATAATATAATCTCCTTCATAGACATC
CTGAAGAAACTCAATTTGGAATTTAAATTCAAGCCTGAATACGCGGACTTCTTTAACATGACCAACTGCA
GGTATACTCTCGAAGAGCTGCGGGTTATCAACAGTATCGCTAGAATGCAAAAGCCAAGCGCCGACGCCCG
AAAGATCATGTATCGCGATGCTCTGCGCATATTGGGAATGGACAATCGGCCGGATGAAGAGATTGATCGG
GAACTCGAAAGGACAATGCCCGTGGGTGCGGATGGCAAATTTATCAAAGGTAAACAGGGCTTTCGCAATT
TCATTGCTTCCAACGTTATTGAATCTTCACGCTTCCATTACCTCGTACGGTATAATAATCCACACAAGAC
ACGGACTCTTGTGAAAAACCCTAATGTAGTAAAATTTGTGCTCGAAGGGATTCCGGAGACACAAATAAAA
CGATACTTTGATGTTTGTAAAGGTCAAGAGATCCCACCGACGTCTGACAAGTCCGCACAGATAGACGTTC
TTGCCCGAATAATTAGTTCAGTAGACTATAAAATATTTGAAGACGTACCCCAAAGTGCAAAGATCAATAA
AGATGATCCTAGCCGAAACTTCAGTGACGCGCTGAAAAAACAGCGGTACCAGGCAATTGTAAGTCTTTAT
TTGACTGTTATGTACCTTATAACCAAAAACCTGGTGTATGTCAATAGTAGGTATGTGATTGCATTTCATT
GCCTGGAACGAGACGCATTCCTTCACGGTGTGACGCTCCCTAAGATGAATAAAAAAATTGTGTACAGTCA
ATTGACTACTCACCTCTTGACTGACAAAAATTACACTACGTACGGCCACCTGAAGAACCAGAAAGGACAC
CGCAAATGGTACGTTCTTGTCAAAAATAACCTTCAGAATAGCGACATAACAGCTGTGAGTTCATTCCGCA
ACATAGTTGCTCACATATCCGTTGTGAGGAATAGTAATGAATACATAAGCGGGATCGGAGAACTGCACTC
TTACTTCGAACTTTATCACTATCTCGTTCAATCAATGATCGCAAAGAATAATTGGTATGATACCAGCCAC
CAGCCGAAGACCGCCGAATATCTGAACAATCTGAAAAAGCACCACACTTATTGTAAGGACTTTGTAAAAG
CGTACTGTATCCCGTTCGGATACGTCGTGCCGCGGTACAAAAACCTCACGATAAATGAACTTTTTGATCG
AAATAACCCGAATCCCGAACCAAAAGAGGAAGTGGGATCCGGACCTAAGAAAAAGAGGAAGGTGGCCGCT
GCGTACCCATACGATGTTCCAGATTACGCTGCCAGCGGCTCCGGAGCCACGAACTTCTCTCTGTTAAAGC
AAGCAGGAGACGTGGAAGAAAACCCCGGTCCCGTGAGCAAGGGCGAGGAGGATAACATGGCCATCATCAA
GGAGTTCATGCGCTTCAAGGTGCACATGGAGGGCTCCGTGAACGGCCACGAGTTCGAGATCGAGGGCGAG
GGCGAGGGCCGCCCCTACGAGGGCACCCAGACCGCCAAGCTGAAGGTGACCAAGGGTGGCCCCCTGCCCT
TCGCCTGGGACATCCTGTCCCCTCAGTTCATGTACGGCTCCAAGGCCTACGTGAAGCACCCCGCCGACAT
CCCCGACTACTTGAAGCTGTCCTTCCCCGAGGGCTTCAAGTGGGAGCGCGTGATGAACTTCGAGGACGGC
GGCGTGGTGACCGTGACCCAGGACTCCTCCCTGCAGGACGGCGAGTTCATCTACAAGGTGAAGCTGCGCG
GCACCAACTTCCCCTCCGACGGCCCCGTAATGCAGAAGAAGACCATGGGCTGGGAGGCCTCCTCCGAGCG
GATGTACCCCGAGGACGGCGCCCTGAAGGGCGAGATCAAGCAGAGGCTGAAGCTGAAGGACGGCGGCCAC
TACGACGCTGAGGTCAAGACCACCTACAAGGCCAAGAAGCCCGTGCAGCTGCCCGGCGCCTACAACGTCA
ACATCAAGTTGGACATCACCTCCCACAACGAGGACTACACCATCGTGGAACAGTACGAACGCGCCGAGGG
CCGCCACTCCACCGGCGGCATGGACGAGCTGTACAAGTAAAAGCTTAATAAAAGATCTTTATTTTCATTA
GATCTGTGTGTTGGTTTTTTGTGTGCGGCCGCAGGAACCCCTAGTGATGGAGTTGGCCACTCCCTCTCTG
CGCGCTCGCTCGCTCACTGAGGCCGGGCGACCAAAGGTCGCCCGACGCCCGGGCTTTGCCCGGGCGGCCT
CAGTGAGCGAGCGAGCGCGCAGCTGCCTGCAGGGGCGCCTGATGCGGTATTTTCTCCTTACGCATCTGTG
CGGTATTTCACACCGCATA
[95 nt withheld, positions 4850-4944]
T
[46 nt withheld, positions 4946-4991]
C
[141 nt withheld, positions 4993-5133]
CCTTTGACGTTGGAGTCCACGTTCTTT
[37 nt withheld, positions 5161-5197]
ACTCTATCTCGGGCTATTCTTTTGATTTATAAGGGATTTTGCCGATTTCGGTCTATTGGTTAAAAAATGA
GCTGATTTAACAAAAATTTAACGCGAATTTTAACAAAATATTAACGTTTACAATTTTATGGTGCACTCTC
AGTACAATCTGCTCTGATGCCGCATAGTTAAGCCAGCCCCGACACCCGCCAACACCCGCTGACGCGCCCT
GACGGGCTTGTCTGCTCCCGGCATCCGCTTACAGACAAGCTGTGACCGTCTCCGGGAGCTGCATGTGTCA
GAGGTTTTCACCGTCATCACCGAAACGCGCGAGACGAAAGGGCCTCGTGATACGCCTATTTTTATAGGTT
AATGTCATGATAATAATGGTTTCTTAGACGTCAGGTGGCACTTTTCGGGGAAATGTGCGCGGAACCCCTA
TTTGTTTATTTTTCTAAATACATTCAAATATGTATCCGCTCATGAGACAATAACCCTGATAAATGCTTCA
ATAATATTGAAAAAGGAAGAGTATGAGTATTCAACATTTCCGTGTCGCCCTTATTCCCTTTTTTGCGGCA
TTTTGCCTTCCTGTTTTTGCTCACCCAGAAACGCTGGTGAAAGTAAAAGATGCTGAAGATCAGTTGGGTG
CACGAGTGGGTTACATCGAACTGGATCTCAACAGCGGTAAGATCCTTGAGAGTTTTCGCCCCGAAGAACG
TTTTCCAATGATGAGCACTTTTAAAGTTCTGCTATGTGGCGCGGTATTATCCCGTATTGACGCCGGGCAA
GAGCAACTCGGTCGCCGCATACACTATTCTCAGAATGACTTGGTTGAGTACTCACCAGTCACAGAAAAGC
ATCTTACGGATGGCATGACAGTAAGAGAATTATGCAGTGCTGCCATAACCATGAGTGATAACACTGCGGC
CAACTTACTTCTGACAACGATCGGAGGACCGAAGGAGCTAACCGCTTTTTTGCACAACATGGGGGATCAT
GTAACTCGCCTTGATCGTTGGGAACCGGAGCTGAATGAAGCCATACCAAACGACGAGCGTGACACCACGA
TGCCTGTAGCAATGGCAACAACGTTGCGCAAACTATTAACTGGCGAACTACTTACTCTAGCTTCCCGGCA
ACAATTAATAGACTGGATGGAGGCGGATAAAGTTGCAGGACCACTTCTGCGCTCGGCCCTTCCGGCTGGC
TGGTTTATTGCTGATAAATCTGGAGCCGGTGAGCGTGGAAGCCGCGGTATCATTGCAGCACTGGGGCCAG
ATGGTAAGCCCTCCCGTATCGTAGTTATCTACACGACGGGGAGTCAGGCAACTATGGATGAACGAAATAG
ACAGATCGCTGAGATAGGTGCCTCACTGATTAAGCATTGGTAACTGTCAGACCAAGTTTACTCATATATA
CTTTAGATTGATTTAAAACTTCATTTTTAATTTAAAAGGATCTAGGTGAAGATCCTTTTTGATAATCTCA
TGACCAAAATCCCTTAACGTGAGTTTTCGTTCCACTGAGCGTCAGACCCCGTAGAAAAGATCAAAGGATC
TTC
